>Addgene plasmid #249069 | pEvolvR-nCas9(D10A)-PolI5MΔ | addgene full sequence | sequence record 496321 | Addgene NGS Result
TTGAGATCCTTTTTTTCTGCGCGTAATCTGCTGCTTGCAAACAAAAAAACCACCGCTACCAGCGGTGGTT
TGTTTGCCGGATCAAGAGCTACCAACTCTTTTTCCGAAGGTAACTGGCTTCAGCAGAGCGCAGATACCAA
ATACTGTTCTTCTAGTGTAGCCGTAGTTAGGCCACCACTTCAAGAACTCTGTAGCACCGCCTACATACCT
CGCTCTGCTAATCCTGTTACCAGTGGCTGCTGCCAGTGGCGATAAGTCGTGTCTTACCGGGTTGGACTCA
AGACGATAGTTACCGGATAAGGCGCAGCGGTCGGGCTGAACGGGGGGTTCGTGCACACAGCCCAGCTTGG
AGCGAACGACCTACACCGAACTGAGATACCTACAGCGTGAGCTATGAGAAAGCGCCACGCTTCCCGAAGG
GAGAAAGGCGGACAGGTATCCGGTAAGCGGCAGGGTCGGAACAGGAGAGCGCACGAGGGAGCTTCCAGGG
GGAAACGCCTGGTATCTTTATAGTCCTGTCGGGTTTCGCCACCTCTGACTTGAGCGTCGATTTTTGTGAT
GCTCGTCAGGGGGGCGGAGCCTATGGAAAAACGCCAGCAACGCGGCCTTTTTACGGTTCCTGGCCTTTTG
CTGGCCTTTTGCTCACATGTTCTTTCCTGCGTTATCCCCTGATTCTGTGGATAACCGTATTACCGCCTTT
GAGTGAGCTGATACCGCTCGCCGCAGCCGAACGACCGAGCGCAGCGAGTCAGTGAGCGAGGAAGCGGAAG
AGCGCCCAATACGCAAACCGCCTCTCCCCGCGCGTTGGCCGATTCATTAATGCAGCTGGCACGACAGGTT
TCCCGACTGGAAAGCGGGCAGTGAGCGCAACGCAATTAATGTGAGTTAGCTCACTCATTAGGCACCCCAG
GCTTTACACTTTATGCTTCCGGCTCGTATGTTGTGTGGAATTGTGAGCGGATAACAATTTCACACAGGAA
ACAGCTATGACCATGATTACGCCAAGCTCGAAATTAACCCTCACTAAAGGGAACAAAAGCTGGAGCTCCA
CCGCGGTGGCGGCCGCTCTTAAGGGGTGCAGCGGCCTCCGCGCCGGGTTTTGGCGCCTCGGTGAGTGAGT
GTGTGCGTGTTGGATCCAAGGTCGGGCAGGAAGAGGGCCTATTTCCCATGATTCCTTCATATTTGCATAT
ACGATACAAGGCTGTTAGAGAGATAATTAGAATTAATTTGACTGTAAACACAAAGATATTAGTACAAAAT
ACGTGACGTAGAAAGTAATAATTTCTTGGGTAGTTTGCAGTTTTAAAATTATGTTTTAAAATGGACTATC
ATATGCTTACCGTAACTTGAAAGTATTTCGATTTCTTGGCTTTATATATCTTGTGGAAAGGACGAAACAC
CTGAGACGGAAAGTGAAACGTGATTTCATGCGTCATTTTGAACATTTTGTAAATCTTATTTAATAATGTG
TGCGGCAATTCACATTTAATTTATGAATGTTTTCTTAACATCGCGGCAACTCAAGAAACGGCAGGTTCGG
ATCTTAGCTACTAGAGAAAGAGGAGAAATACTAGATGCGTAAAGGCGAAGAGCTGTTCACTGGTGTCGTC
CCTATTCTGGTGGAACTGGATGGTGATGTCAACGGTCATAAGTTTTCCGTGCGTGGCGAGGGTGAAGGTG
ACGCAACTAATGGTAAACTGACGCTGAAGTTCATCTGTACTACTGGTAAACTGCCGGTTCCTTGGCCGAC
TCTGGTAACGACGCTGACTTATGGTGTTCAGTGCTTTGCTCGTTATCCGGACCATATGAAGCAGCATGAC
TTCTTCAAGTCCGCCATGCCGGAAGGCTATGTGCAGGAACGCACGATTTCCTTTAAGGATGACGGCACGT
ACAAAACGCGTGCGGAAGTGAAATTTGAAGGCGATACCCTGGTAAACCGCATTGAGCTGAAAGGCATTGA
CTTTAAAGAGGACGGCAATATCCTGGGCCATAAGCTGGAATACAATTTTAACAGCCACAATGTTTACATC
ACCGCCGATAAACAAAAAAATGGCATTAAAGCGAATTTTAAAATTCGCCACAACGTGGAGGATGGCAGCG
TGCAGCTGGCTGATCACTACCAGCAAAACACTCCAATCGGTGATGGTCCTGTTCTGCTGCCAGACAATCA
CTATCTGAGCACGCAAAGCGTTCTGTCTAAAGATCCGAACGAGAAACGCGATCATATGGTTCTGCTGGAG
TTCGTAACCGCAGCGGGCATCACGCATGGTATGGATGAACTGTACAAATGACCAGGCATCAAATAAAACG
AAAGGCTCAGTCGAAAGACTGGGCCTTTCGTTTTATCTGTTGTTTGTCGGTGAACGCTCTCTACTAGAGT
CACACTGGCTCACCTTCGGGTGGGCCTTTCTGCGTTTATACGTCTCAGTTTTAGAGCTAGAAATAGCAAG
TTAAAATAAGGCTAGTCCGTTATCAACTTGAAAAAGTGGCACCGAGTCGGTGCTTTTTTCCGCGGCCTCT
AGACTCGAGGCGTTGACATTGATTATTGACTAGTTATTAATAGTAATCAATTACGGGGTCATTAGTTCAT
AGCCCATATATGGAGTTCCGCGTTACATAACTTACGGTAAATGGCCCGCCTGGCTGACCGCCCAACGACC
CCCGCCCATTGACGTCAATAATGACGTATGTTCCCATAGTAACGCCAATAGGGACTTTCCATTGACGTCA
ATGGGTGGAGTATTTACGGTAAACTGCCCACTTGGCAGTACATCAAGTGTATCATATGCCAAGTACGCCC
CCTATTGACGTCAATGACGGTAAATGGCCCGCCTGGCATTATGCCCAGTACATGACCTTATGGGACTTTC
CTACTTGGCAGTACATCTACGTATTAGTCATCGCTATTACCATGGTGATGCGGTTTTGGCAGTACATCAA
TGGGCGTGGATAGCGGTTTGACTCACGGGGATTTCCAAGTCTCCACCCCATTGACGTCAATGGGAGTTTG
TTTTGGCACCAAAATCAACGGGACTTTCCAAAATGTCGTAACAACTCCGCCCCATTGACGCAAATGGGCG
GTAGGCGTGTACGGTGGGAGGTCTATATAAGCAGAGCTCTCTGGCTAACTACCGGTGCCACCATGGCCCC
AAAGAAGAAGCGGAAGGTCGGTATCCACGGAGTCCCAGCAGCCGTGAGCAAGGGCGAGGAGGATAACATG
GCCATCATCAAGGAGTTCATGCGCTTCAAGGTGCACATGGAGGGCTCCGTGAACGGCCACGAGTTCGAGA
TCGAGGGCGAGGGCGAGGGCCGCCCCTACGAGGGCACCCAGACCGCCAAGCTGAAGGTGACCAAGGGTGG
CCCCCTGCCCTTCGCCTGGGACATCCTGTCCCCTCAGTTCATGTACGGCTCCAAGGCCTACGTGAAGCAC
CCCGCCGACATCCCCGACTACTTGAAGCTGTCCTTCCCCGAGGGCTTCAAGTGGGAGCGCGTGATGAACT
TCGAGGACGGCGGCGTGGTGACCGTGACCCAGGACTCCTCCCTGCAGGACGGCGAGTTCATCTACAAGGT
GAAGCTGCGCGGCACCAACTTCCCCTCCGACGGCCCCGTAATGCAGAAGAAGACCATGGGCTGGGAGGCC
TCCTCCGAGCGGATGTACCCCGAGGACGGCGCCCTGAAGGGCGAGATCAAGCAGAGGCTGAAGCTGAAGG
ACGGCGGCCACTACGACGCTGAGGTCAAGACCACCTACAAGGCCAAGAAGCCCGTGCAGCTGCCCGGCGC
CTACAACGTCAACATCAAGTTGGACATCACCTCCCACAACGAGGACTACACCATCGTGGAACAGTACGAA
CGCGCCGAGGGCCGCCACTCCACCGGCGGCATGGACGAGCTGTACAAGGGATCCGGTATGGACAAGAAGT
ACAGCATCGGCCTGGCCATCGGCACCAACTCTGTGGGCTGGGCCGTGATCACCGACGAGTACAAGGTGCC
CAGCAAGAAATTCAAGGTGCTGGGCAACACCGACCGGCACAGCATCAAGAAGAACCTGATCGGCGCCCTG
CTGTTCGACAGCGGAGAAACAGCCGAGGCCACCCGGCTGAAGAGAACCGCCAGAAGAAGATACACCAGAC
GGAAGAACCGGATCTGCTATCTGCAAGAGATCTTCAGCAACGAGATGGCCAAGGTGGACGACAGCTTCTT
CCACAGACTGGAAGAGTCCTTCCTGGTGGAAGAGGATAAGAAGCACGAGCGGCACCCCATCTTCGGCAAC
ATCGTGGACGAGGTGGCCTACCACGAGAAGTACCCCACCATCTACCACCTGAGAAAGAAACTGGTGGACA
GCACCGACAAGGCCGACCTGCGGCTGATCTATCTGGCCCTGGCCCACATGATCAAGTTCCGGGGCCACTT
CCTGATCGAGGGCGACCTGAACCCCGACAACAGCGACGTGGACAAGCTGTTCATCCAGCTGGTGCAGACC
TACAACCAGCTGTTCGAGGAAAACCCCATCAACGCCAGCGGCGTGGACGCCAAGGCCATCCTGTCTGCCA
GACTGAGCAAGAGCAGACGGCTGGAAAATCTGATCGCCCAGCTGCCCGGCGAGAAGAAGAATGGCCTGTT
CGGCAACCTGATTGCCCTGAGCCTGGGCCTGACCCCCAACTTCAAGAGCAACTTCGACCTGGCCGAGGAT
GCCAAACTGCAGCTGAGCAAGGACACCTACGACGACGACCTGGACAACCTGCTGGCCCAGATCGGCGACC
AGTACGCCGACCTGTTTCTGGCCGCCAAGAACCTGTCCGACGCCATCCTGCTGAGCGACATCCTGAGAGT
GAACACCGAGATCACCAAGGCCCCCCTGAGCGCCTCTATGATCAAGAGATACGACGAGCACCACCAGGAC
CTGACCCTGCTGAAAGCTCTCGTGCGGCAGCAGCTGCCTGAGAAGTACAAAGAGATTTTCTTCGACCAGA
GCAAGAACGGCTACGCCGGCTACATCGATGGCGGAGCCAGCCAGGAAGAGTTCTACAAGTTCATCAAGCC
CATCCTGGAAAAGATGGACGGCACCGAGGAACTGCTCGTGAAGCTGAACAGAGAGGACCTGCTGCGGAAG
CAGCGGACCTTCGACAACGGCAGCATCCCCCACCAGATCCACCTGGGAGAGCTGCACGCCATTCTGCGGC
GGCAGGAAGATTTTTACCCATTCCTGAAGGACAACCGGGAAAAGATCGAGAAGATCCTGACCTTCCGCAT
CCCCTACTACGTGGGCCCTCTGGCCAGGGGAAACAGCAGATTCGCCTGGATGACCAGAAAGAGCGAGGAA
ACCATCACCCCCTGGAACTTCGAGGAAGTGGTGGACAAGGGCGCCAGCGCCCAGAGCTTCATCGAGCGGA
TGACCAACTTCGATAAGAACCTGCCCAACGAGAAGGTGCTGCCCAAGCACAGCCTGCTGTACGAGTACTT
CACCGTGTACAACGAGCTGACCAAAGTGAAATACGTGACCGAGGGAATGAGAAAGCCCGCCTTCCTGAGC
GGCGAGCAGAAAAAAGCCATCGTGGACCTGCTGTTCAAGACCAACCGGAAAGTGACCGTGAAGCAGCTGA
AAGAGGACTACTTCAAGAAAATCGAGTGCTTCGACTCCGTGGAAATCTCCGGCGTGGAAGATCGGTTCAA
CGCCTCCCTGGGCACATACCACGATCTGCTGAAAATTATCAAGGACAAGGACTTCCTGGACAATGAGGAA
AACGAGGACATTCTGGAAGATATCGTGCTGACCCTGACACTGTTTGAGGACAGAGAGATGATCGAGGAAC
GGCTGAAAACCTATGCCCACCTGTTCGACGACAAAGTGATGAAGCAGCTGAAGCGGCGGAGATACACCGG
CTGGGGCAGGCTGAGCCGGAAGCTGATCAACGGCATCCGGGACAAGCAGTCCGGCAAGACAATCCTGGAT
TTCCTGAAGTCCGACGGCTTCGCCAACAGAAACTTCATGCAGCTGATCCACGACGACAGCCTGACCTTTA
AAGAGGACATCCAGAAAGCCCAGGTGTCCGGCCAGGGCGATAGCCTGCACGAGCACATTGCCAATCTGGC
CGGCAGCCCCGCCATTAAGAAGGGCATCCTGCAGACAGTGAAGGTGGTGGACGAGCTCGTGAAAGTGATG
GGCCGGCACAAGCCCGAGAACATCGTGATCGAAATGGCCAGAGAGAACCAGACCACCCAGAAGGGACAGA
AGAACAGCCGCGAGAGAATGAAGCGGATCGAAGAGGGCATCAAAGAGCTGGGCAGCCAGATCCTGAAAGA
ACACCCCGTGGAAAACACCCAGCTGCAGAACGAGAAGCTGTACCTGTACTACCTGCAGAATGGGCGGGAT
ATGTACGTGGACCAGGAACTGGACATCAACCGGCTGTCCGACTACGATGTGGACCATATCGTGCCTCAGA
GCTTTCTGAAGGACGACTCCATCGATAACAAAGTGCTGACTCGGAGCGACAAGAACCGGGGCAAGAGCGA
CAACGTGCCCTCCGAAGAGGTCGTGAAGAAGATGAAGAACTACTGGCGCCAGCTGCTGAATGCCAAGCTG
ATTACCCAGAGGAAGTTCGACAATCTGACCAAGGCCGAGAGAGGCGGCCTGAGCGAACTGGATAAGGCCG
GCTTCATCAAGAGACAGCTGGTGGAAACCCGGCAGATCACAAAGCACGTGGCACAGATCCTGGACTCCCG
GATGAACACTAAGTACGACGAGAACGACAAACTGATCCGGGAAGTGAAAGTGATCACCCTGAAGTCCAAG
CTGGTGTCCGATTTCCGGAAGGATTTCCAGTTTTACAAAGTGCGCGAGATCAACAACTACCACCACGCCC
ACGACGCCTACCTGAACGCCGTCGTGGGAACCGCCCTGATCAAAAAGTACCCTAAGCTGGAAAGCGAGTT
CGTGTACGGCGACTACAAGGTGTACGACGTGCGGAAGATGATCGCCAAGAGCGAGCAGGAAATCGGCAAG
GCTACCGCCAAGTACTTCTTCTACAGCAACATCATGAACTTTTTCAAGACCGAGATTACCCTGGCCAACG
GCGAGATCCGGAAGCGGCCTCTGATCGAGACAAACGGCGAAACAGGCGAGATCGTGTGGGATAAGGGCCG
GGACTTTGCCACCGTGCGGAAAGTGCTGTCTATGCCCCAAGTGAATATCGTGAAAAAGACCGAGGTGCAG
ACAGGCGGCTTCAGCAAAGAGTCTATCCTGCCCAAGAGGAACAGCGACAAGCTGATCGCCAGAAAGAAGG
ACTGGGACCCTAAGAAGTACGGCGGCTTCGACAGCCCCACCGTGGCCTATTCTGTGCTGGTGGTGGCCAA
AGTGGAAAAGGGCAAGTCCAAGAAACTGAAGAGTGTGAAAGAGCTGCTGGGGATCACCATCATGGAAAGA
AGCAGCTTCGAGAAGAATCCCATCGACTTTCTGGAAGCCAAGGGCTACAAAGAAGTGAAAAAGGACCTGA
TCATCAAGCTGCCTAAGTACTCCCTGTTCGAGCTGGAAAACGGCCGGAAGAGAATGCTGGCCTCTGCCGG
CGAACTGCAGAAGGGAAACGAACTGGCCCTGCCCTCCAAATATGTGAACTTCCTGTACCTGGCCAGCCAC
TATGAGAAGCTGAAGGGCTCCCCCGAGGATAATGAGCAGAAACAGCTGTTTGTGGAACAGCACAAACACT
ACCTGGACGAGATCATCGAGCAGATCAGCGAGTTCTCCAAGAGAGTGATCCTGGCCGACGCTAATCTGGA
CAAGGTGCTGAGCGCCTACAACAAGCACAGAGACAAGCCTATCAGAGAGCAGGCCGAGAATATCATCCAC
CTGTTTACCCTGACCAATCTGGGAGCCCCTGCCGCCTTCAAGTACTTTGACACCACCATCGACCGGAAGA
GGTACACCAGCACCAAAGAGGTGCTGGACGCCACCCTGATCCACCAGAGCATCACCGGCCTGTACGAGAC
ACGGATCGACCTGTCTCAGCTGGGAGGCGACGCCTATCCCTATGACGTGCCCGATTATGCCAGCCTGGGC
AGCGGCTCCCCCAAGAAAAAACGCAAGGTGGAAGATCCTAAGAAAAAGCGGAAAGGTTCTAGTGAAACCC
CGGGAACAAGTGAGTCGGCCACCCCTGAAGGTGGATCAGGGGGTAGCGGATCCTCTTACGATAATTATGT
TACGATTCTGGACGAGGAAACCTTAAAGGCTTGGATCGCTAAATTAGAGAAGGCTCCTGTTTTCGCTTTC
GACACGGAAACGGATTCTCTGGACAATATTAGTGCGAATCTTGTTGGTCTGAGTTTCGCAATTGAACCGG
GTGTTGCTGCTTACATCCCTGTGGCACACGACTACCTGGACGCTCCGGACCAGATTTCACGTGAACGCGC
TCTGGAACTGCTGAAGCCTTTATTAGAGGACGAGAAAGCTTTGAAAGTTGGTCAGAATTTGAAGTATGCT
CGTGGAATCTTAGCTAATTATGGTATCGAGTTGCGCGGTATCGCTTTCGACACGATGTTGGAATCTTATA
TCCTGAACTCTGTCGCTGGTCGCCATGACATGGACTCTCTGGCTGAGCGCTGGCTGAAACATAAGACGAT
TACCTTCGAGGAAATCGCAGGAAAGGGTAAGAACCAGCTCACGTTCAATCAAATCGCTCTGGAGGAAGCT
GGTCGCTATGCTGCTGAGGACGCTGACGTTACTCTGCAACTGCACTTGAAGATGTGGCCTGACTTGCAGA
AGCATAAGGGTCCACTGAATGTTTTTGAAAACATTGAGATGCCTTTGGTTCCAGTTCTGTCTCGTATCGA
GCGCAATGGCGTTAAAATTGACCCAAAGGTTTTACATAACCACTCAGAGGAACTGACGCTGCGCTTAGCC
GAATTGGAGAAAAAGGCTCACGAGATCGCTGGCGAAGAGTTCAATCTGTCATCTACGAAACAACTGCAGA
CTATCCTGTTCGAGAAGCAAGGTATCAAGCCATTAAAAAAGACCCCTGGCGGTGCTCCGTCTACCTCTGA
GGAAGTTTTGGAGGAGTTAGCTTTGGATTACCCTCTGCCGAAGGTTATCTTGGAATACCGCGGTTTGGCT
AAATTGAAGTCTACTTATACGGATAAACTTCCTTTGATGATTAATCCAAAGACGGGTCGCGTTCACACGT
CGTACCATCAAGCTGTTACCGCTACCGGTCGCCTGTCTTCTACGGATCCGAATTTACAGAATATTCCTGT
GCGCAATGAGGAGGGCCGCCGCATTCGTCAAGCTTTTATCGCTCCGGAAGACTACGTTATCGTTTCTGCT
GATTATTCTCAAAATGAATTACGTATCATGGCTCACCTGTCTCGCGATAAGGGTCTGTTGACGGCCTTTG
CTGAGGGTAAGGACATTCATCGTGCTACCGCTGCTGAGGTTTACGGCCTGCCGTTGGAAACGGTTACGTC
TGAACAGCGTCGCTCTGCTAAGCGTATTAATTTCGGCTTAATCTACGGTATGTCTGCGTTTGGCTTAGCT
CGTCAGCTGAATATCCCGCGCAAGGAAGCTCAAAAATATATGGATCTGTATTTTGAGCGTTACCACGGTG
TTTTGGAATACATGGAGCGTACGCGCGCGCAAGCTAAGGAACAAGGTTATGTGGAAACCTTGGATGGTCG
TCGCTTGTACTTGCCTGACATTAAGTCTTCTAACGGCGCCCGCCGCGCTGCTGCCGAGCGCGCTGCTATC
AATGCTCCGATGCAAGGTACTGCTGCTGATATTATTAAGCGTGCTATGATCGCTGTGGACGCTTGGCTGC
AAGCTGAACAGCCTCGCGTTCGCATGATTATGCAAGTTCATGACGAGTTGGTTTTCGAGGTGCATAAGGA
CGACGTGGACGCTGTTGCTAAACAAATCCACCAGTTGATGGAGAATTGCACGCGCTTAGACGTTCCGCTG
CTGGTTGAAGTTGGTTCTGGTGAAAACTGGGACCAGGCTCACTAATGGCTGAAAACTGGGACCAGGCTCA
CTAACTCAGATCCTACTAGGTTTAATAAACATCTTTATTTTCATTACATCTGTGTGTTGGTTTTTTGTGT
GGTACCCAATTCGCCCTATAGTGAGTCGTATTACAATTCACTGGCCGTCGTTTTACAACGTCGTGACTGG
GAAAACCCTGGCGTTACCCAACTTAATCGCCTTGCAGCACATCCCCCTTTCGCCAGCTGGCGTAATAGCG
AAGAGGCCCGCACCGATCGCCCTTCCCAACAGTTGCGCAGCCTGAATGGCGAATGGG
[124 nt withheld, positions 10278-10401]
C
[91 nt withheld, positions 10403-10493]
A
[49 nt withheld, positions 10495-10543]
CCTTTGACGTTGGAGTCCACGTTCTTT
[37 nt withheld, positions 10571-10607]
ACCCTATCTCGGTCTATTCTTTTGATTTATAAGGGATTTTGCCGATTTCGGCCTATTGGTTAAAAAATGA
GCTGATTTAACAAAAATTTAACGCGAATTTTAACAAAATATTAACGCTTACAATTTAGGTGGCACTTTTC
GGGGAAATGTGCGCGGAACCCCTATTTGTTTATTTTTCTAAATACATTCAAATATGTATCCGCTCATGAG
ACAATAACCCTGATAAATGCTTCAATAATATTGAAAAAGGAAGAGTATGAGTATTCAACATTTCCGTGTC
GCCCTTATTCCCTTTTTTGCGGCATTTTGCCTTCCTGTTTTTGCTCACCCAGAAACGCTGGTGAAAGTAA
AAGATGCTGAAGATCAGTTGGGTGCACGAGTGGGTTACATCGAACTGGATCTCAACAGCGGTAAGATCCT
TGAGAGTTTTCGCCCCGAAGAACGTTTTCCAATGATGAGCACTTTTAAAGTTCTGCTATGTGGCGCGGTA
TTATCCCGTATTGACGCCGGGCAAGAGCAACTCGGTCGCCGCATACACTATTCTCAGAATGACTTGGTTG
AGTACTCACCAGTCACAGAAAAGCATCTTACGGATGGCATGACAGTAAGAGAATTATGCAGTGCTGCCAT
AACCATGAGTGATAACACTGCGGCCAACTTACTTCTGACAACGATCGGAGGACCGAAGGAGCTAACCGCT
TTTTTGCACAACATGGGGGATCATGTAACTCGCCTTGATCGTTGGGAACCGGAGCTGAATGAAGCCATAC
CAAACGACGAGCGTGACACCACGATGCCTGTAGCAATGGCAACAACGTTGCGCAAACTATTAACTGGCGA
ACTACTTACTCTAGCTTCCCGGCAACAATTAATAGACTGGATGGAGGCGGATAAAGTTGCAGGACCACTT
CTGCGCTCGGCCCTTCCGGCTGGCTGGTTTATTGCTGATAAATCTGGAGCCGGTGAGCGTGGTTCTCGCG
GTATCATTGCAGCACTGGGGCCAGATGGTAAGCCCTCCCGTATCGTAGTTATCTACACGACGGGGAGTCA
GGCAACTATGGATGAACGAAATAGACAGATCGCTGAGATAGGTGCCTCACTGATTAAGCATTGGTAACTG
TCAGACCAAGTTTACTCATATATACTTTAGATTGATTTAAAACTTCATTTTTAATTTAAAAGGATCTAGG
TGAAGATCCTTTTTGATAATCTCATGACCAAAATCCCTTAACGTGAGTTTTCGTTCCACTGAGCGTCAGA
CCCCGTAGAAAAGATCAAAGGATCTTC
Features (pLannotate 1.2.2; 24 found; start..end, strand, type, name):
      1..589     +  rep_origin     ori: high-copy-number ColE1/pMB1/pBR322/pUC origin of replication
    772..864     +  CDS            lacI (fragment): lac repressor; lacI; The lac repressor binds to the lac operator to inhibit transcription in E. coli. This inhibition can be relieved by adding lactose or isopropyl-β-D-thiogalactopyranoside (IPTG).
    877..898     +  protein_bind   CAP binding site: CAP binding activates transcription in the presence of cAMP. E. coli catabolite activator protein
    913..943     +  promoter       lac promoter: promoter for the E. coli lac operon
    947..969     +  protein_bind   lac operator (fragment): The lac repressor binds to the lac operator to inhibit transcription in E. coli. This inhibition can be relieved by adding lactose or isopropyl-β-D-thiogalactopyranoside (IPTG). lac repressor encoded by lacI
   1012..1030    +  promoter       T3 promoter: promoter for bacteriophage T3 RNA polymerase
   1043..1069    +  misc_feature   MCS (fragment): pBluescript multiple cloning site
   1083..1109    +  promoter       UbC promoter (fragment): human ubiquitin C promoter
   1153..1393    +  promoter       U6 promoter: RNA polymerase III promoter for human U6 snRNA
   1575..2288    +  CDS            superfolder GFP: GFP variant that folds robustly even when fused to poorly folded proteins (Pédelacq et al., 2006)
   2300..2371    +  terminator     rrnB T1 terminator: transcription terminator T1 from the E. coli rrnB gene
   2387..2414    +  terminator     T7Te terminator: phage T7 early transcription terminator
   2428..2503    +  misc_RNA       gRNA scaffold: guide RNA scaffold for the Streptococcus pyogenes CRISPR/Cas9 system
   2535..2914    +  enhancer       CMV enhancer: human cytomegalovirus immediate early enhancer
   2915..3118    +  promoter       CMV promoter: human cytomegalovirus (CMV) immediate early promoter
   3194..3898    +  CDS            mCherry: mCherry is a basic (constitutively fluorescent) red fluorescent protein published in 2004, derived from Discosoma sp.. It is reported to be a very rapidly-maturing monomer with low acid sensitivity.
   3908..8011    +  CDS            Cas9: Cas9 (Csn1) endonuclease from the Streptococcus pyogenes Type II CRISPR/Cas system generates RNA-guided double strand breaks in DNA
   8174..9982    +  CDS            polA (fragment): DPO1_ECOLI - Also known as resA. Experimental evidence at protein level: Swiss-Prot protein existence level 1. In addition to polymerase activity, this DNA polymerase exhibits 3'-5' and 5'-3' exonuclease activity. It is able to utilize nicked circular duplex DNA as a template and can unwind the parental DNA strand from its template. From Escherichia coli (strain K12).
  10041..10081   +  polyA_signal   poly(A) signal (fragment): synthetic polyadenylation signal
  10095..10113   -  promoter       T7 promoter: promoter for bacteriophage T7 RNA polymerase
  10116..10273   +  CDS            lacZα (fragment): LacZα fragment of β-galactosidase; lacZ fragment
  10278..10706   +  rep_origin     f1 ori (sequence partly withheld): f1 bacteriophage origin of replication; arrow indicates direction of (+) strand synthesis
  10759..10863   +  promoter       AmpR promoter: bla
  10864..11724   +  CDS            AmpR: β-lactamase; bla; confers resistance to ampicillin, carbenicillin, and related antibiotics
