[The description below was written by a language model from this plasmid's Addgene catalogue record and pLannotate feature annotations shown in this document.]
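Description:
pEvolvR-nCas9(D10A)-PolI5MΔ is an 11.9 kb mammalian expression and CRISPR plasmid that delivers the EvolvR targeted-diversification system from a single vector. The record does not name a backbone, but the residual lac promoter/operator, T3 and T7 promoters, lacZα fragment and f1 ori point to a pBluescript-type scaffold. It replicates at high copy in E. coli from a ColE1/pUC origin and is selected with ampicillin through the bla gene.

The main payload is a CMV enhancer/promoter-driven open reading frame, assembled by Golden Gate cloning, that runs from mCherry at the N terminus into Streptococcus pyogenes Cas9 carrying the D10A nickase mutation. This is followed by a fragment of E. coli DNA polymerase I (polA) and a synthetic poly(A) signal. The polymerase is the PolI5M variant with its N-terminal flap endonuclease domain (residues 1–325) deleted. The fusion is described as nucleus-localized, although no localization signals are annotated in the feature table. In EvolvR, the nickase opens a single-strand break at the guide-specified site, and the tethered error-prone polymerase resynthesizes DNA from the nick, introducing mutations in a nearby window. mCherry marks the expressing cells.

Upstream, a human U6 promoter and an S. pyogenes gRNA scaffold flank a superfolder GFP cassette with bacterial rrnB T1 and T7Te terminators. This cassette is bordered by BsmBI sites, so a user-defined spacer can replace it, presumably with loss of GFP signal in bacterial colonies indicating successful insertion. The finished plasmid then co-expresses the guide and the fusion protein. The associated work examined how nickase fidelity affects EvolvR-mediated diversification in mammalian cells.
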