Addgene plasmid #249069: pEvolvR-nCas9(D10A)-PolI5MΔ
Purpose: Expresses nucleus-localized nCas9 (D10A) fused to PolI5MΔ and mCherry using a CMV promoter. Includes a GFP cassette flanked by BsmbI cut sites to knock in and coexpress user-defined gRNAs.
Depositing lab: John Dueber & David Schaffer. Depositing organization: University of California, Berkeley. Publication: Nickase fidelity drives EvolvR-mediated diversification in mammalian cells. Hurtado JE, Schieferecke AJ, Halperin SO, Guan J, Aidlen D, Schaffer DV, Dueber JE. Nat Commun. 2025 Apr 19;16(1):3723. doi: 10.1038/s41467-025-58414-0. PubMed 40253348.
Backbone
  Vector backbone: n/a
  Vector type: Mammalian Expression, CRISPR
Growth in bacteria
  Bacterial resistance: Ampicillin, 100 μg/mL
  Growth temperature: 37°C
  Growth strain: NEB Stable
  Copy number: High Copy
Gene/Insert
  Gene/Insert name: nCas9-PolI5MΔ
  Species: Synthetic
  Mutation: deletion of PolI5M N-terminal flap endonuclease domain (aa 1-325)
  Promoter: CMV
  Tag / fusion protein: mCherry (N terminal on backbone)
  Cloning method: Golden Gate
  Sequencing primers: 5′ n/a
Terms and licenses: Academic/Nonprofit Terms; Industry Terms: Not Available to Industry
How to cite: pEvolvR-nCas9(D10A)-PolI5MΔ was a gift from John Dueber & David Schaffer (Addgene plasmid # 249069 ; http://n2t.net/addgene:249069 ; RRID:Addgene_249069)
